>Addgene plasmid #161180 | pDONR221-SLC25A10_STOP | depositor full sequence | sequence record 312294 | Full Sequence
CTTTCCTGCGTTATCCCCTGATTCTGTGGATAACCGTATTACCGCCTTTGAGTGAGCTGATACCGCTCGC
CGCAGCCGAACGACCGAGCGCAGCGAGTCAGTGAGCGAGGAAGCGGAAGAGCGCCCAATACGCAAACCGC
CTCTCCCCGCGCGTTGGCCGATTCATTAATGCAGCTGGCACGACAGGTTTCCCGACTGGAAAGCGGGCAG
TGAGCGCAACGCAATTAATACGCGTACCGCTAGCCAGGAAGAGTTTGTAGAAACGCAAAAAGGCCATCCG
TCAGGATGGCCTTCTGCTTAGTTTGATGCCTGGCAGTTTATGGCGGGCGTCCTGCCCGCCACCCTCCGGG
CCGTTGCTTCACAACGTTCAAATCCGCTCCCGGCGGATTTGTCCTACTCAGGAGAGCGTTCACCGACAAA
CAACAGATAAAACGAAAGGCCCAGTCTTCCGACTGAGCCTTTCGTTTTATTTGATGCCTGGCAGTTCCCT
ACTCTCGCGTTAACGCTAGCATGGATGTTTTCCCAGTCACGACGTTGTAAAACGACGGCCAGTCTTAAGC
TCGGGCCCCAAATAATGATTTTATTTTGACTGATAGTGACCTGTTCGTTGCAACACATTGATGAGCAATG
CTTTTTTATAATGCCAACTTTGTACAAAAAAGCAGGCTCCACCATGGCAGCAGAGGCAAGGGTGTCTAGG
TGGTACTTCGGAGGACTGGCAAGCTGCGGAGCAGCATGCTGTACACACCCACTGGACCTGCTGAAGGTGC
ACCTGCAGACCCAGCAGGAGGTGAAGCTGAGGATGACAGGCATGGCCCTGCGGGTGGTGAGAACCGATGG
CATCCTGGCCCTGTATTCCGGACTGTCTGCCAGCCTGTGCAGGCAGATGACCTACTCTCTGACAAGATTT
GCCATCTATGAGACAGTGCGGGACAGAGTGGCAAAGGGATCCCAGGGACCACTGCCTTTCCACGAGAAGG
TGCTGCTGGGATCCGTGTCTGGACTGGCAGGAGGATTTGTGGGAACCCCTGCAGACCTGGTGAACGTGCG
GATGCAGAATGATGTGAAGCTGCCACAGGGCCAGCGGAGAAACTACGCCCACGCCCTGGATGGACTGTAT
AGGGTGGCAAGGGAGGAGGGACTGAGGCGCCTGTTCAGCGGAGCAACAATGGCAAGCTCCAGAGGCGCCC
TGGTGACCGTGGGACAGCTGTCCTGCTACGACCAGGCCAAGCAGCTGGTGCTGAGCACAGGCTATCTGTC
CGATAACATCTTCACCCACTTTGTGGCATCTTTCATCGCAGGAGGATGCGCCACCTTCCTGTGCCAGCCA
CTGGACGTGCTGAAGACCAGACTGATGAATAGCAAGGGCGAGTACCAGGGCGTGTTCCACTGTGCAGTGG
AGACCGCAAAGCTGGGACCTCTGGCCTTTTATAAGGGCCTGGTGCCAGCCGGCATCAGGCTGATCCCCCA
CACCGTGCTGACATTCGTGTTTCTGGAGCAGCTGCGCAAGAATTTTGGCATCAAGGTGCCCTCTTAAGAC
CCAGCTTTCTTGTACAAAGTTGGCATTATAAGAAAGCATTGCTTATCAATTTGTTGCAACGAACAGGTCA
CTATCAGTCAAAATAAAATCATTATTTGCCATCCAGCTGATATCCCCTATAGTGAGTCGTATTACATGGT
CATAGCTGTTTCCTGGCAGCTCTGGCCCGTGTCTCAAAATCTCTGATGTTACATTGCACAAGATAAAATA
ATATCATCATGAACAATAAAACTGTCTGCTTACATAAACAGTAATACAAGGGGTGTTATGAGCCATATTC
AACGGGAAACGTCGAGGCCGCGATTAAATTCCAACATGGATGCTGATTTATATGGGTATAAATGGGCTCG
CGATAATGTCGGGCAATCAGGTGCGACAATCTATCGCTTGTATGGGAAGCCCGATGCGCCAGAGTTGTTT
CTGAAACATGGCAAAGGTAGCGTTGCCAATGATGTTACAGATGAGATGGTCAGACTAAACTGGCTGACGG
AATTTATGCCTCTTCCGACCATCAAGCATTTTATCCGTACTCCTGATGATGCATGGTTACTCACCACTGC
GATCCCCGGAAAAACAGCATTCCAGGTATTAGAAGAATATCCTGATTCAGGTGAAAATATTGTTGATGCG
CTGGCAGTGTTCCTGCGCCGGTTGCATTCGATTCCTGTTTGTAATTGTCCTTTTAACAGCGATCGCGTAT
TTCGTCTCGCTCAGGCGCAATCACGAATGAATAACGGTTTGGTTGATGCGAGTGATTTTGATGACGAGCG
TAATGGCTGGCCTGTTGAACAAGTCTGGAAAGAAATGCATAAACTTTTGCCATTCTCACCGGATTCAGTC
GTCACTCATGGTGATTTCTCACTTGATAACCTTATTTTTGACGAGGGGAAATTAATAGGTTGTATTGATG
TTGGACGAGTCGGAATCGCAGACCGATACCAGGATCTTGCCATCCTATGGAACTGCCTCGGTGAGTTTTC
TCCTTCATTACAGAAACGGCTTTTTCAAAAATATGGTATTGATAATCCTGATATGAATAAATTGCAGTTT
CATTTGATGCTCGATGAGTTTTTCTAATCAGAATTGGTTAATTGGTTGTAACACTGGCAGAGCATTACGC
TGACTTGACGGGACGGCGCAAGCTCATGACCAAAATCCCTTAACGTGAGTTACGCGTCGTTCCACTGAGC
GTCAGACCCCGTAGAAAAGATCAAAGGATCTTCTTGAGATCCTTTTTTTCTGCGCGTAATCTGCTGCTTG
CAAACAAAAAAACCACCGCTACCAGCGGTGGTTTGTTTGCCGGATCAAGAGCTACCAACTCTTTTTCCGA
AGGTAACTGGCTTCAGCAGAGCGCAGATACCAAATACTGTTCTTCTAGTGTAGCCGTAGTTAGGCCACCA
CTTCAAGAACTCTGTAGCACCGCCTACATACCTCGCTCTGCTAATCCTGTTACCAGTGGCTGCTGCCAGT
GGCGATAAGTCGTGTCTTACCGGGTTGGACTCAAGACGATAGTTACCGGATAAGGCGCAGCGGTCGGGCT
GAACGGGGGGTTCGTGCACACAGCCCAGCTTGGAGCGAACGACCTACACCGAACTGAGATACCTACAGCG
TGAGCTATGAGAAAGCGCCACGCTTCCCGAAGGGAGAAAGGCGGACAGGTATCCGGTAAGCGGCAGGGTC
GGAACAGGAGAGCGCACGAGGGAGCTTCCAGGGGGAAACGCCTGGTATCTTTATAGTCCTGTCGGGTTTC
GCCACCTCTGACTTGAGCGTCGATTTTTGTGATGCTCGTCAGGGGGGCGGAGCCTATGGAAAAACGCCAG
CAACGCGGCCTTTTTACGGTTCCTGGCCTTTTGCTGGCCTTTTGCTCACATGTT
Features (pLannotate 1.2.2; 10 found; start..end, strand, type, name):
    121..213     +  CDS            lacI (fragment): lac repressor; lacI; The lac repressor binds to the lac operator to inhibit transcription in E. coli. This inhibition can be relieved by adding lactose or isopropyl-β-D-thiogalactopyranoside (IPTG).
    268..295     -  terminator     rrnB T2 terminator: transcription terminator T2 from the E. coli rrnB gene
    427..470     +  terminator     rrnB T1 terminator: Escherichia coli rrnB; transcription terminator T1 from the E. coli rrnB gene
    517..553     -  CDS            lacZα (fragment): LacZα fragment of β-galactosidase; lacZ fragment
    569..668     +  protein_bind   attL1: mutant version of attL; recombination site for the Gateway® LR reaction LR Clonase™
    674..1534    +  CDS            SLC25A10: DIC_HUMAN - Also known as DIC. Experimental evidence at protein level: Swiss-Prot protein existence level 1. Involved in translocation of malonate, malate and succinate in exchange for phosphate, sulfate, sulfite or thiosulfate across mitochondrial inner membrane. From Homo sapiens (Human).
   1539..1638    -  protein_bind   attL2: mutant version of attL; recombination site for the Gateway® LR reaction LR Clonase™
   1656..1674    -  promoter       T7 promoter: promoter for bacteriophage T7 RNA polymerase
   1808..2617    +  CDS            KanR: aminoglycoside phosphotransferase; aph(3')-Ia; confers resistance to kanamycin in bacteria or G418 (Geneticin®) in eukaryotes
   2764..3352    +  rep_origin     ori: high-copy-number ColE1/pMB1/pBR322/pUC origin of replication
