>Addgene plasmid #161180 | pDONR221-SLC25A10_STOP | addgene full sequence | sequence record 334675 | Addgene NGS Result
CAAATAATGATTTTATTTTGACTGATAGTGACCTGTTCGTTGCAACACATTGATGAGCAATGCTTTTTTA
TAATGCCAACTTTGTACAAAAAAGCAGGCTCCACCATGGCAGCAGAGGCAAGGGTGTCTAGGTGGTACTT
CGGAGGACTGGCAAGCTGCGGAGCAGCATGCTGTACACACCCACTGGACCTGCTGAAGGTGCACCTGCAG
ACCCAGCAGGAGGTGAAGCTGAGGATGACAGGCATGGCCCTGCGGGTGGTGAGAACCGATGGCATCCTGG
CCCTGTATTCCGGACTGTCTGCCAGCCTGTGCAGGCAGATGACCTACTCTCTGACAAGATTTGCCATCTA
TGAGACAGTGCGGGACAGAGTGGCAAAGGGATCCCAGGGACCACTGCCTTTCCACGAGAAGGTGCTGCTG
GGATCCGTGTCTGGACTGGCAGGAGGATTTGTGGGAACCCCTGCAGACCTGGTGAACGTGCGGATGCAGA
ATGATGTGAAGCTGCCACAGGGCCAGCGGAGAAACTACGCCCACGCCCTGGATGGACTGTATAGGGTGGC
AAGGGAGGAGGGACTGAGGCGCCTGTTCAGCGGAGCAACAATGGCAAGCTCCAGAGGCGCCCTGGTGACC
GTGGGACAGCTGTCCTGCTACGACCAGGCCAAGCAGCTGGTGCTGAGCACAGGCTATCTGTCCGATAACA
TCTTCACCCACTTTGTGGCATCTTTCATCGCAGGAGGATGCGCCACCTTCCTGTGCCAGCCACTGGACGT
GCTGAAGACCAGACTGATGAATAGCAAGGGCGAGTACCAGGGCGTGTTCCACTGTGCAGTGGAGACCGCA
AAGCTGGGACCTCTGGCCTTTTATAAGGGCCTGGTGCCAGCCGGCATCAGGCTGATCCCCCACACCGTGC
TGACATTCGTGTTTCTGGAGCAGCTGCGCAAGAATTTTGGCATCAAGGTGCCCTCTTAAGACCCAGCTTT
CTTGTACAAAGTTGGCATTATAAGAAAGCATTGCTTATCAATTTGTTGCAACGAACAGGTCACTATCAGT
CAAAATAAAATCATTATTTGCCATCCAGCTGATATCCCCTATAGTGAGTCGTATTACATGGTCATAGCTG
TTTCCTGGCAGCTCTGGCCCGTGTCTCAAAATCTCTGATGTTACATTGCACAAGATAAAAATATATCATC
ATGAACAATAAAACTGTCTGCTTACATAAACAGTAATACAAGGGGTGTTATGAGCCATATTCAACGGGAA
ACGTCGAGGCCGCGATTAAATTCCAACATGGATGCTGATTTATATGGGTATAAATGGGCTCGCGATAATG
TCGGGCAATCAGGTGCGACAATCTATCGCTTGTATGGGAAGCCCGATGCGCCAGAGTTGTTTCTGAAACA
TGGCAAAGGTAGCGTTGCCAATGATGTTACAGATGAGATGGTCAGACTAAACTGGCTGACGGAATTTATG
CCTCTTCCGACCATCAAGCATTTTATCCGTACTCCTGATGATGCATGGTTACTCACCACTGCGATCCCCG
GAAAAACAGCATTCCAGGTATTAGAAGAATATCCTGATTCAGGTGAAAATATTGTTGATGCGCTGGCAGT
GTTCCTGCGCCGGTTGCATTCGATTCCTGTTTGTAATTGTCCTTTTAACAGCGATCGCGTATTTCGTCTC
GCTCAGGCGCAATCACGAATGAATAACGGTTTGGTTGATGCGAGTGATTTTGATGACGAGCGTAATGGCT
GGCCTGTTGAACAAGTCTGGAAAGAAATGCATAAACTTTTGCCATTCTCACCGGATTCAGTCGTCACTCA
TGGTGATTTCTCACTTGATAACCTTATTTTTGACGAGGGGAAATTAATAGGTTGTATTGATGTTGGACGA
GTCGGAATCGCAGACCGATACCAGGATCTTGCCATCCTATGGAACTGCCTCGGTGAGTTTTCTCCTTCAT
TACAGAAACGGCTTTTTCAAAAATATGGTATTGATAATCCTGATATGAATAAATTGCAGTTTCATTTGAT
GCTCGATGAGTTTTTCTAATCAGAATTGGTTAATTGGTTGTAACACTGGCAGAGCATTACGCTGACTTGA
CGGGACGGCGCAAGCTCATGACCAAAATCCCTTAACGTGAGTTACGCGTCGTTCCACTGAGCGTCAGACC
CCGTAGAAAAGATCAAAGGATCTTCTTGAGATCCTTTTTTTCTGCGCGTAATCTGCTGCTTGCAAACAAA
AAAACCACCGCTACCAGCGGTGGTTTGTTTGCCGGATCAAGAGCTACCAACTCTTTTTCCGAAGGTAACT
GGCTTCAGCAGAGCGCAGATACCAAATACTGTTCTTCTAGTGTAGCCGTAGTTAGGCCACCACTTCAAGA
ACTCTGTAGCACCGCCTACATACCTCGCTCTGCTAATCCTGTTACCAGTGGCTGCTGCCAGTGGCGATAA
GTCGTGTCTTACCGGGTTGGACTCAAGACGATAGTTACCGGATAAGGCGCAGCGGTCGGGCTGAACGGGG
GGTTCGTGCACACAGCCCAGCTTGGAGCGAACGACCTACACCGAACTGAGATACCTACAGCGTGAGCTAT
GAGAAAGCGCCACGCTTCCCGAAGGGAGAAAGGCGGACAGGTATCCGGTAAGCGGCAGGGTCGGAACAGG
AGAGCGCACGAGGGAGCTTCCAGGGGGAAACGCCTGGTATCTTTATAGTCCTGTCGGGTTTCGCCACCTC
TGACTTGAGCGTCGATTTTTGTGATGCTCGTCAGGGGGGCGGAGCCTATGGAAAAACGCCAGCAACGCGG
CCTTTTTACGGTTCCTGGCCTTTTGCTGGCCTTTTGCTCACATGTTCTTTCCTGCGTTATCCCCTGATTC
TGTGGATAACCGTATTACCGCCTTTGAGTGAGCTGATACCGCTCGCCGCAGCCGAACGACCGAGCGCAGC
GAGTCAGTGAGCGAGGAAGCGGAAGAGCGCCCAATACGCAAACCGCCTCTCCCCGCGCGTTGGCCGATTC
ATTAATGCAGCTGGCACGACAGGTTTCCCGACTGGAAAGCGGGCAGTGAGCGCAACGCAATTAATACGCG
TACCGCTAGCCAGGAAGAGTTTGTAGAAACGCAAAAAGGCCATCCGTCAGGATGGCCTTCTGCTTAGTTT
GATGCCTGGCAGTTTATGGCGGGCGTCCTGCCCGCCACCCTCCGGGCCGTTGCTTCACAACGTTCAAATC
CGCTCCCGGCGGATTTGTCCTACTCAGGAGAGCGTTCACCGACAAACAACAGATAAAACGAAAGGCCCAG
TCTTCCGACTGAGCCTTTCGTTTTATTTGATGCCTGGCAGTTCCCTACTCTCGCGTTAACGCTAGCATGG
ATGTTTTCCCAGTCACGACGTTGTAAAACGACGGCCAGTCTTAAGCTCGGGCCC
Features (pLannotate 1.2.2; 10 found; start..end, strand, type, name):
      1..100     +  protein_bind   attL1: mutant version of attL; recombination site for the Gateway® LR reaction LR Clonase™
    106..966     +  CDS            SLC25A10: DIC_HUMAN - Also known as DIC. Experimental evidence at protein level: Swiss-Prot protein existence level 1. Involved in translocation of malonate, malate and succinate in exchange for phosphate, sulfate, sulfite or thiosulfate across mitochondrial inner membrane. From Homo sapiens (Human).
    971..1070    -  protein_bind   attL2: mutant version of attL; recombination site for the Gateway® LR reaction LR Clonase™
   1088..1106    -  promoter       T7 promoter: promoter for bacteriophage T7 RNA polymerase
   1240..2049    +  CDS            KanR: aminoglycoside phosphotransferase; aph(3')-Ia; confers resistance to kanamycin in bacteria or G418 (Geneticin®) in eukaryotes
   2196..2784    +  rep_origin     ori: high-copy-number ColE1/pMB1/pBR322/pUC origin of replication
   2967..3059    +  CDS            lacI (fragment): lac repressor; lacI; The lac repressor binds to the lac operator to inhibit transcription in E. coli. This inhibition can be relieved by adding lactose or isopropyl-β-D-thiogalactopyranoside (IPTG).
   3114..3141    -  terminator     rrnB T2 terminator: transcription terminator T2 from the E. coli rrnB gene
   3273..3316    +  terminator     rrnB T1 terminator: Escherichia coli rrnB; transcription terminator T1 from the E. coli rrnB gene
   3363..3399    -  CDS            lacZα (fragment): LacZα fragment of β-galactosidase; lacZ fragment
