[The description below was written by a language model from this plasmid's Addgene catalogue record and pLannotate feature annotations shown in this document.]
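Description:
pDONR221-SLC25A10_STOP is a Gateway entry clone built on the pDONR221 backbone, carrying a codon-optimized open reading frame for human SLC25A10, also known as DIC, the mitochondrial dicarboxylate carrier. This carrier exchanges malonate, malate and succinate for phosphate, sulfate, sulfite or thiosulfate across the inner mitochondrial membrane. The plasmid is about 3.4 kb in total, with an 864 bp insert. It is maintained in E. coli at high copy through a ColE1/pUC-type origin and selected with kanamycin via the aph(3')-Ia resistance gene. The depositor's sequence and the repository's sequencing result are the same length and give the same set of ten features in the same order, differing only in where numbering starts on the circle.

The ORF is flanked by attL1 and attL2 sites, so an LR Clonase reaction can transfer it directionally into any attR-containing destination vector. Although the catalogue lists the vector type as mammalian expression, no eukaryotic promoter or polyadenylation signal is annotated. The only promoter is a T7 promoter just outside attL2, oriented towards the insert on the antisense strand. Expression in cells therefore depends on the destination vector chosen. The rrnB T1 and T2 terminators upstream of attL1 shield the insert from read-through transcription in bacteria. The short lacI and lacZα fragments appear to be non-functional backbone remnants.

This version retains a stop codon at the end of the ORF, so the protein is produced with a native C-terminus and cannot be read through into a C-terminal tag supplied by a destination vector. A companion clone without the stop codon exists for that purpose. The plasmid belongs to a consortium collection of solute carrier transporter clones intended for subcloning into custom expression vectors.
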