Addgene plasmid #161180: pDONR221-SLC25A10_STOP
Purpose: Gateway entry clone with codon-optimized ORF sequence for subcloning into custom expression vectors. Contains a STOP codon at the end of the codon-optimized ORF sequence.
Depositing lab: RESOLUTE Consortium & Giulio Superti-Furga. Depositing organization: CeMM Research Center for Molecular Medicine. Publication: The RESOLUTE consortium: unlocking SLC transporters for drug discovery. Superti-Furga G, Lackner D, Wiedmer T, Ingles-Prieto A, Barbosa B, Girardi E, Goldmann U, Gurtl B, Klavins K, Klimek C, Lindinger S, Lineiro-Retes E, Muller AC, Onstein S, Redinger G, Reil D, Sedlyarov V, Wolf G, Crawford M, Everley R, ... Steppan CM. Nat Rev Drug Discov. 2020 Jul;19(7):429-430. doi: 10.1038/d41573-020-00056-6. PubMed 32265506.
Backbone
  Vector backbone: pDONR221
  Backbone manufacturer: ThermoFisher Scientific
  Backbone size w/o insert (bp): 2550
  Vector type: Mammalian Expression
Growth in bacteria
  Bacterial resistance: Kanamycin, 50 μg/mL
  Growth temperature: 37°C
  Growth strain: NEB Stable
  Copy number: High Copy
Gene/Insert
  Gene/Insert name: SLC25A10 (alt name: DIC)
  Species: H. sapiens (human)
  Insert size (bp): 864
  Entrez Gene: SLC25A10 (a.k.a. DIC)
  Cloning method: Gateway Cloning
  Sequencing primers: 5′ M13-fwd; 3′ M13-rev
Terms and licenses: Academic/Nonprofit Terms; Industry Terms
Depositor comments: This plasmid contains a STOP codon at the end of the codon-optimized ORF. For the version of this plasmid that does not contain a STOP codon, please see Addgene plasmid 132014 For more information on the full Resolute plasmid collection, please see www.addgene.org/depositor-collections/re-solute/. Please provide your feedback on this plasmid to the RESOLUTE consortium by filling out their RESOLUTE repository feedback form: https://forms.office.com/Pages/ResponsePage.aspx?id=0e05yklzmkS7rjFGQL4N7z4feCLQvEJAmVcOCM_u885UN1JJRko0Ukg4TVQwNTZLOUxPQVJWT1NHUCQlQCN0PWcu
How to cite: pDONR221-SLC25A10_STOP was a gift from RESOLUTE Consortium & Giulio Superti-Furga (Addgene plasmid # 161180 ; http://n2t.net/addgene:161180 ; RRID:Addgene_161180)
