>Addgene plasmid #161180 | pDONR221-SLC25A10_STOP | depositor partial sequence | sequence record 312295 | Codon-optimized ORF of SLC25A10
ATGGCAGCAGAGGCAAGGGTGTCTAGGTGGTACTTCGGAGGACTGGCAAGCTGCGGAGCAGCATGCTGTA
CACACCCACTGGACCTGCTGAAGGTGCACCTGCAGACCCAGCAGGAGGTGAAGCTGAGGATGACAGGCAT
GGCCCTGCGGGTGGTGAGAACCGATGGCATCCTGGCCCTGTATTCCGGACTGTCTGCCAGCCTGTGCAGG
CAGATGACCTACTCTCTGACAAGATTTGCCATCTATGAGACAGTGCGGGACAGAGTGGCAAAGGGATCCC
AGGGACCACTGCCTTTCCACGAGAAGGTGCTGCTGGGATCCGTGTCTGGACTGGCAGGAGGATTTGTGGG
AACCCCTGCAGACCTGGTGAACGTGCGGATGCAGAATGATGTGAAGCTGCCACAGGGCCAGCGGAGAAAC
TACGCCCACGCCCTGGATGGACTGTATAGGGTGGCAAGGGAGGAGGGACTGAGGCGCCTGTTCAGCGGAG
CAACAATGGCAAGCTCCAGAGGCGCCCTGGTGACCGTGGGACAGCTGTCCTGCTACGACCAGGCCAAGCA
GCTGGTGCTGAGCACAGGCTATCTGTCCGATAACATCTTCACCCACTTTGTGGCATCTTTCATCGCAGGA
GGATGCGCCACCTTCCTGTGCCAGCCACTGGACGTGCTGAAGACCAGACTGATGAATAGCAAGGGCGAGT
ACCAGGGCGTGTTCCACTGTGCAGTGGAGACCGCAAAGCTGGGACCTCTGGCCTTTTATAAGGGCCTGGT
GCCAGCCGGCATCAGGCTGATCCCCCACACCGTGCTGACATTCGTGTTTCTGGAGCAGCTGCGCAAGAAT
TTTGGCATCAAGGTGCCCTCTTAA
